Addgene plasmid #20142: GFP-cdc42prenyl
Depositing lab: Alaa El-Husseini. Depositing organization: University of British Columbia. Publication: Neural palmitoyl-proteomics reveals dynamic synaptic palmitoylation. Kang R, Wan J, Arstikaitis P, Takahashi H, Huang K, Bailey AO, Thompson JX, Roth AF, Drisdel RC, Mastro R, Green WN, Yates JR, Davis NG, El-Husseini A. Nature. 2008 Dec 18. 456(7224):904-9. 10.1038/nature07605 PubMed 19092927.
Backbone
  Vector backbone: pEGFP-C1
  Backbone manufacturer: Clontech
  Backbone size w/o insert (bp): 4700
  Vector type: Mammalian Expression
Growth in bacteria
  Bacterial resistance: Kanamycin, 50 μg/mL
  Growth temperature: 37°C
  Growth strain: DH5alpha
  Growth instructions: LB medium
  Copy number: High Copy
Gene/Insert
  Gene/Insert name: cell division cycle 42 isoform 1 (alt name: cdc42 WT prenyl)
  Species: H. sapiens (human)
  Insert size (bp): 600
  GenBank ID: NP_001034891
  Entrez Gene: CDC42 (a.k.a. CDC42Hs, G25K, TKS)
  Tag / fusion protein: GFP (N terminal on backbone)
  Cloning method: Restriction Enzyme; 5′ cloning site BglII (not destroyed); 3′ cloning site EcoRI (not destroyed)
  Sequencing primers: 5′ sequence; 3′ sequence
Terms and licenses: Academic/Nonprofit Terms; Industry Terms: Not Available to Industry
How to cite: GFP-cdc42prenyl was a gift from Alaa El-Husseini (Addgene plasmid # 20142 ; http://n2t.net/addgene:20142 ; RRID:Addgene_20142)
