[The description below was written by a language model from this plasmid's Addgene catalogue record.]
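Description:
GFP-cdc42prenyl is a mammalian expression plasmid built on the Clontech pEGFP-C1 backbone (about 4.7 kb without insert). It carries an insert of roughly 600 bp encoding wild-type human CDC42 isoform 1, described in the record as the "prenyl" form. The coding sequence was placed between the BglII and EcoRI sites of the multiple cloning site, both of which remain intact, so that CDC42 is fused downstream of the backbone's GFP. This gives an N-terminally GFP-tagged protein and leaves the C-terminus of CDC42 free. That orientation matters for a small Rho-family GTPase, because the C-terminal motif is where lipid modification occurs and governs membrane association. The plasmid is propagated in E. coli as a high-copy construct under kanamycin selection.

No feature table is provided and the record does not list the promoter or other regulatory elements. pEGFP-C1 vectors generally drive the fusion from the CMV immediate-early promoter with an SV40 polyadenylation signal. They also carry a kanamycin/neomycin resistance cassette that permits G418 selection in mammalian cells, along with pUC and f1 origins, but these details come from general knowledge of the backbone rather than from this entry.

The construct is associated with a study of neuronal protein palmitoylation and its dynamics at synapses. The name suggests it serves as the prenylated CDC42 isoform for comparison with an alternatively lipid-modified variant. Typical uses would be transfection into cultured cells to visualise the localisation of this isoform by GFP fluorescence and to examine the effects of expressing it.
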