>Addgene plasmid #20142 | GFP-cdc42prenyl | addgene partial sequence | sequence record 25864 | 20142 with EGFP-C
AGTCCGGACTCAGATCTGCCACCATGCAGACAATTAAGTGTGTTGTTGTGGGCGATGGTGCTGTTGGTAA
AACATGTCTCCTGATATCCTACACAACAAACAAATTTCCATCGGAATATGTACCGACTGTTTTTGACAAC
TATGCAGTCACAGTTATGATTGGTGGAGAACCATATACTCTTGGACTTTTTGATACTGCAGGGCAAGAGG
ATTATGACAGATTACGACCGCTGAGTTATCCACAAACAGATGTATTTCTAGTCTGTTTTTCAGTGGTCTC
TCCATCTTCATTTGAAAACGTGAAAGAAAAGTGGGTGCCTGAGATAACTCACCACTGTCCAAAGACTCCT
TTCTTGCTTGTTGGGACTCAAATTGATCTCAGAGATGACCCCTCTACTATTGAGAAACTTGCCAAGAACA
AACAGAAGCCTATCACTCCAGAGACTGCTGAAAAGCTGGCCCGTGACCTGAAGGCTGTCAAGTATGTGGA
GTGTTCTGCACTTACACAGAAAGGCCTAAAGAATGTATTTGACGAAGCAATATTGGCTGCCCTGGAGCCT
CCAGAACCGAAGAAGAGCCGCAGGTGTGTGCTGCTATGAGAATTCTGCAGTCGACGGTACCGCGGGCCCG
GGATCCACCGGATCTAGATAACTGATCATAATCAGCCATACCACATTTGTAGAGGTTTTACTTGCTTTAA
AAAACCTCCCACACCTCCCCCTGAACCTGAAACATAAAATGAATGCAATTGTTGTTGTTAACTTGTTTAT
TGCAGCTTATAATGGTTACAAATAAAGCAATAGCATCACAAATTTCACAAATAAAGCATTTTTTTCACTG
CATTCTAGTTGTGGTTTGTCCAAACTCATCAATG
